>Addgene plasmid #184244 | pcDNA5/FRT/TO-TRPT1 | addgene full sequence | sequence record 450118 | Addgene NGS Result
CGTCGACGGATCGGGAGATCTCCCGATCCCCTATGGTGCACTCTCAGTACAATCTGCTCTGATGCCGCAT
AGTTAAGCCAGTATCTGCTCCCTGCTTGTGTGTTGGAGGTCGCTGAGTAGTGCGCGAGCAAAATTTAAGC
TACAACAAGGCAAGGCTTGACCGACAATTGCATGAAGAATCTGCTTAGGGTTAGGCGTTTTGCGCTGCTT
CGCGATGTACGGGCCAGATATACGCGTTGACATTGATTATTGACTAGTTATTAATAGTAATCAATTACGG
GGTCATTAGTTCATAGCCCATATATGGAGTTCCGCGTTACATAACTTACGGTAAATGGCCCGCCTGGCTG
ACCGCCCAACGACCCCCGCCCATTGACGTCAATAATGACGTATGTTCCCATAGTAACGCCAATAGGGACT
TTCCATTGACGTCAATGGGTGGAGTATTTACGGTAAACTGCCCACTTGGCAGTACATCAAGTGTATCATA
TGCCAAGTACGCCCCCTATTGACGTCAATGACGGTAAATGGCCCGCCTGGCATTATGCCCAGTACATGAC
CTTATGGGACTTTCCTACTTGGCAGTACATCTACGTATTAGTCATCGCTATTACCATGGTGATGCGGTTT
TGGCAGTACATCAATGGGCGTGGATAGCGGTTTGACTCACGGGGATTTCCAAGTCTCCACCCCATTGACG
TCAATGGGAGTTTGTTTTGGCACCAAAATCAACGGGACTTTCCAAAATGTCGTAACAACTCCGCCCCATT
GACGCAAATGGGCGGTAGGCGTGTACGGTGGGAGGTCTATATAAGCAGAGCTCTCCCTATCAGTGATAGA
GATCTCCCTATCAGTGATAGAGATCGTCGACGAGCTCGTTTAGTGAACCGTCAGATCGCCTGGAGACGCC
ATCCACGCTGTTTTGACCTCCATAGAAGACACCGGGACCGATCCAGCCTCCGGACTCTAGCGTTTAAACT
TAAGCTATCACAAGTTTGTACAAAAAAGCAGGCTTCATGAACTTCTCTGGAGGAGGGAGGCAGGAAGCAG
CAGGGTCCAGGGGTAGAAGGGCTCCCAGACCCCGAGAACAGGACCGAGACGTGCAGCTGTCCAAGGCTCT
GTCCTATGCCCTGCGCCATGGGGCCTTGAAGCTGGGGCTTCCCATGGGAGCTGATGGCTTCGTGCCCCTG
GGCACCCTCCTGCAGTTGCCCCAGTTCCGCGGCTTCTCTGCTGAAGATGTGCAGCGCGTGGTGGACACCA
ATAGGAAGCAGCGGTTCGCCCTGCAGCTGGGGGATCCCAGCACTGGCCTTCTCATCCGGGCCAACCAGGG
CCATTCCCTGCAGGTACCTAAGTTGGAGCTGATGCCCCTGGAGACACCGCAGGCCCTGCCCCCGATGCTA
GTCCATGGTACATTCTGGAAGCACTGGCCATCCATCCTACTCAAAGGCCTGTCCTGCCAGGGAAGGACGC
ACATTCACCTGGCCCCAGGACTGCCTGGAGACCCCGGTATCATCAGTGGCATGCGGTCCCATTGTGAAAT
AGCTGTGTTCATCGATGGACCCCTGGCTCTGGCAGATGGAATACCCTTCTTCCGCTCTGCCAATGGGGTG
ATTCTGACTCCAGGGAATACTGATGGCTTCCTCCTTCCCAAGTACTTCAAGGAGGCCCTGCAGCTACGCC
CTACCCGAAAGCCCCTTTCCTTGGCTGGTGATGAAGAGACAGAGTGTCAGAGTAGCCCCAAGCACAGCTC
CAGAGAAAGGAGGAGGATCCAACAATAAACCCAGCTTTCTTGTACAAAGTGGTGATAGCTTGGTACCGAG
CTCGGATCCACTAGTCCAGTGTGGTGGAATTCTGCAGATATCCAGCACAGTGGCGGCCGCTCGAGTCTAG
AGGGCCCGTTTAAACCCGCTGATCAGCCTCGACTGTGCCTTCTAGTTGCCAGCCATCTGTTGTTTGCCCC
TCCCCCGTGCCTTCCTTGACCCTGGAAGGTGCCACTCCCACTGTCCTTTCCTAATAAAATGAGGAAATTG
CATCGCATTGTCTGAGTAGGTGTCATTCTATTCTGGGGGGTGGGGTGGGGCAGGACAGCAAGGGGGAGGA
TTGGGAAGACAATAGCAGGCATGCTGGGGATGCGGTGGGCTCTATGGCTTCTGAGGCGGAAAGAACCAGC
TGGGGCTCTAGGGGGTATCCCC
[124 nt withheld, positions 2193-2316]
C
[91 nt withheld, positions 2318-2408]
AGGGTGATGGTTCACGTACCTAGAAGTTCCTATTCCGAAGTTCCTATTCTCTAGAAAGTATAGGAACTTC
CTTGGCCAAAAAGCCTGAACTCACCGCGACGTCTGTCGAGAAGTTTCTGATCGAAAAGTTCGACAGCGTC
TCCGACCTGATGCAGCTCTCGGAGGGCGAAGAATCTCGTGCTTTCAGCTTCGATGTAGGAGGGCGTGGAT
ATGTCCTGCGGGTAAATAGCTGCGCCGATGGTTTCTACAAAGATCGTTATGTTTATCGGCACTTTGCATC
GGCCGCGCTCCCGATTCCGGAAGTGCTTGACATTGGGGAATTCAGCGAGAGCCTGACCTATTGCATCTCC
CGCCGTGCACAGGGTGTCACGTTGCAAGACCTGCCTGAAACCGAACTGCCCGCTGTTCTGCAGCCGGTCG
CGGAGGCCATGGATGCGATCGCTGCGGCCGATCTTAGCCAGACGAGCGGGTTCGGCCCATTCGGACCGCA
AGGAATCGGTCAATACACTACATGGCGTGATTTCATATGCGCGATTGCTGATCCCCATGTGTATCACTGG
CAAACTGTGATGGACGACACCGTCAGTGCGTCCGTCGCGCAGGCTCTCGATGAGCTGATGCTTTGGGCCG
AGGACTGCCCCGAAGTCCGGCACCTCGTGCACGCGGATTTCGGCTCCAACAATGTCCTGACGGACAATGG
CCGCATAACAGCGGTCATTGACTGGAGCGAGGCGATGTTCGGGGATTCCCAATACGAGGTCGCCAACATC
TTCTTCTGGAGGCCGTGGTTGGCTTGTATGGAGCAGCAGACGCGCTACTTCGAGCGGAGGCATCCGGAGC
TTGCAGGATCGCCGCGGCTCCGGGCGTATATGCTCCGCATTGGTCTTGACCAACTCTATCAGAGCTTGGT
TGACGGCAATTTCGATGATGCAGCTTGGGCGCAGGGTCGATGCGACGCAATCGTCCGATCCGGAGCCGGG
ACTGTCGGGCGTACACAAATCGCCCGCAGAAGCGCGGCCGTCTGGACCGATGGCTGTGTAGAAGTACTCG
CCGATAGTGGAAACCGACGCCCCAGCACTCGTCCGAGGGCAAAGGAATAGCACGTACTACGAGATTTCGA
TTCCACCGCCGCCTTCTATGAAAGGTTGGGCTTCGGAATCGTTTTCCGGGACGCCGGCTGGATGATCCTC
CAGCGCGGGGATCTCATGCTGGAGTTCTTCGCCCACCCCAACTTGTTTATTGCAGCTTATAATGGTTACA
AATAAAGCAATAGCATCACAAATTTCACAAATAAAGCATTTTTTTCACTGCATTCTAGTTGTGGTTTGTC
CAAACTCATCAATGTATCTTATCATGTCTGTATACCGTCGACCTCTAGCTAGAGCTTGGCGTAATCATGG
TCATAGCTGTTTCCTGTGTGAAATTGTTATCCGCTCACAATTCCACACAACATACGAGCCGGAAGCATAA
AGTGTAAAGCCTGGGGTGCCTAATGAGTGAGCTAACTCACATTAATTGCGTTGCGCTCACTGCCCGCTTT
CCAGTCGGGAAACCTGTCGTGCCAGCTGCATTAATGAATCGGCCAACGCGCGGGGAGAGGCGGTTTGCGT
ATTGGGCGCTCTTCCGCTTCCTCGCTCACTGACTCGCTGCGCTCGGTCGTTCGGCTGCGGCGAGCGGTAT
CAGCTCACTCAAAGGCGGTAATACGGTTATCCACAGAATCAGGGGATAACGCAGGAAAGAACATGTGAGC
AAAAGGCCAGCAAAAGGCCAGGAACCGTAAAAAGGCCGCGTTGCTGGCGTTTTTCCATAGGCTCCGCCCC
CCTGACGAGCATCACAAAAATCGACGCTCAAGTCAGAGGTGGCGAAACCCGACAGGACTATAAAGATACC
AGGCGTTTCCCCCTGGAAGCTCCCTCGTGCGCTCTCCTGTTCCGACCCTGCCGCTTACCGGATACCTGTC
CGCCTTTCTCCCTTCGGGAAGCGTGGCGCTTTCTCATAGCTCACGCTGTAGGTATCTCAGTTCGGTGTAG
GTCGTTCGCTCCAAGCTGGGCTGTGTGCACGAACCCCCCGTTCAGCCCGACCGCTGCGCCTTATCCGGTA
ACTATCGTCTTGAGTCCAACCCGGTAAGACACGACTTATCGCCACTGGCAGCAGCCACTGGTAACAGGAT
TAGCAGAGCGAGGTATGTAGGCGGTGCTACAGAGTTCTTGAAGTGGTGGCCTAACTACGGCTACACTAGA
AGAACAGTATTTGGTATCTGCGCTCTGCTGAAGCCAGTTACCTTCGGAAAAAGAGTTGGTAGCTCTTGAT
CCGGCAAACAAACCACCGCTGGTAGCGGTGGTTTTTTTGTTTGCAAGCAGCAGATTACGCGCAGAAAAAA
AGGATCTCAAGAAGATCCTTTGATCTTTTCTACGGGGTCTGACGCTCAGTGGAACGAAAACTCACGTTAA
GGGATTTTGGTCATGAGATTATCAAAAAGGATCTTCACCTAGATCCTTTTAAATTAAAAATGAAGTTTTA
AATCAATCTAAAGTATATATGAGTAAACTTGGTCTGACAGTTACCAATGCTTAATCAGTGAGGCACCTAT
CTCAGCGATCTGTCTATTTCGTTCATCCATAGTTGCCTGACTCCCCGTCGTGTAGATAACTACGATACGG
GAGGGCTTACCATCTGGCCCCAGTGCTGCAATGATACCGCGAGACCCACGCTCACCGGCTCCAGATTTAT
CAGCAATAAACCAGCCAGCCGGAAGGGCCGAGCGCAGAAGTGGTCCTGCAACTTTATCCGCCTCCATCCA
GTCTATTAATTGTTGCCGGGAAGCTAGAGTAAGTAGTTCGCCAGTTAATAGTTTGCGCAACGTTGTTGCC
ATTGCTACAGGCATCGTGGTGTCACGCTCGTCGTTTGGTATGGCTTCATTCAGCTCCGGTTCCCAACGAT
CAAGGCGAGTTACATGATCCCCCATGTTGTGCAAAAAAGCGGTTAGCTCCTTCGGTCCTCCGATCGTTGT
CAGAAGTAAGTTGGCCGCAGTGTTATCACTCATGGTTATGGCAGCACTGCATAATTCTCTTACTGTCATG
CCATCCGTAAGATGCTTTTCTGTGACTGGTGAGTACTCAACCAAGTCATTCTGAGAATAGTGTATGCGGC
GACCGAGTTGCTCTTGCCCGGCGTCAATACGGGATAATACCGCGCCACATAGCAGAACTTTAAAAGTGCT
CATCATTGGAAAACGTTCTTCGGGGCGAAAACTCTCAAGGATCTTACCGCTGTTGAGATCCAGTTCGATG
TAACCCACTCGTGCACCCAACTGATCTTCAGCATCTTTTACTTTCACCAGCGTTTCTGGGTGAGCAAAAA
CAGGAAGGCAAAATGCCGCAAAAAAGGGAATAAGGGCGACACGGAAATGTTGAATACTCATACTCTTCCT
TTTTCAATATTATTGAAGCATTTATCAGGGTTATTGTCTCATGAGCGGATACATATTTGAATGTATTTAG
AAAAATAAACAAATAGGGGTTCCGCGCACATTTCCCCGAAAAGTGCCACCTGA
Features (pLannotate 1.2.2; 23 found; start..end, strand, type, name):
     32..84      -  misc_feature   bom (fragment): basis of mobility region from pBR322
    239..618     +  enhancer       CMV enhancer: human cytomegalovirus immediate early enhancer
    619..822     +  promoter       CMV promoter: human cytomegalovirus (CMV) immediate early promoter
    824..843     +  promoter       PLtetO-1 promoter (fragment): modified phage lambda PL promoter with tet operator sites (Lutz and Bujard, 1997)
    845..864     +  promoter       PLtetO-1 promoter (fragment): modified phage lambda PL promoter with tet operator sites (Lutz and Bujard, 1997)
    872..905     +  promoter       TRE3GV promoter (fragment): 3rd-generation Tet-responsive promoter that can be activated by binding of Tet-On® 3G, optimized for retroviral and lentiviral vectors
    990..1014    +  protein_bind   attB1: mutant version of attB; recombination site for the Gateway® BP reaction BP Clonase™
   1017..1775    +  CDS            TRPT1: TRPT1_HUMAN - Experimental evidence at protein level: Swiss-Prot protein existence level 1. Catalyzes the last step of tRNA splicing, the transfer of the splice junction 2'-phosphate from ligated tRNA to NAD to produce ADP- ribose 1''-2'' cyclic phosphate. From Homo sapiens (Human).
   1779..1803    -  protein_bind   attB2: mutant version of attB; recombination site for the Gateway® BP reaction BP Clonase™
   1923..2147    +  polyA_signal   bGH poly(A) signal: bovine growth hormone polyadenylation signal
   2151..2172    +  promoter       SV40 promoter (fragment): SV40 enhancer and early promoter
   2193..2426    +  rep_origin     f1 ori (fragment) (sequence partly withheld): f1 bacteriophage origin of replication; arrow indicates direction of (+) strand synthesis
   2431..2478    +  protein_bind   FRT: FLP-mediated recombination occurs in the 8-bp core sequence TCTAGAAA (Turan and Bode, 2011). FLP recombinase from the Saccharomyces cerevisiae 2μ plasmid
   2486..3508    +  CDS            HygR: aminoglycoside phosphotransferase from E. coli; aph(4)-Ia; confers resistance to hygromycin
   3518..3643    +  CDS            ble (fragment): BLE_KLEPN - Experimental evidence at protein level: Swiss-Prot protein existence level 1. Binding protein with a strong affinity to the bleomycin family of antibiotics. Binds to CL990; an antimitotic-antibiotic compound. From Klebsiella pneumoniae.
   3638..3759    +  polyA_signal   SV40 poly(A) signal: SV40 polyadenylation signal
   3832..3848    -  protein_bind   lac operator: The lac repressor binds to the lac operator to inhibit transcription in E. coli. This inhibition can be relieved by adding lactose or isopropyl-β-D-thiogalactopyranoside (IPTG). lac repressor encoded by lacI
   3856..3886    -  promoter       lac promoter: promoter for the E. coli lac operon
   3901..3922    -  protein_bind   CAP binding site: CAP binding activates transcription in the presence of cAMP. E. coli catabolite activator protein
   3935..4027    -  CDS            lacI (fragment): lac repressor; lacI; The lac repressor binds to the lac operator to inhibit transcription in E. coli. This inhibition can be relieved by adding lactose or isopropyl-β-D-thiogalactopyranoside (IPTG).
   4210..4798    -  rep_origin     ori: high-copy-number ColE1/pMB1/pBR322/pUC origin of replication
   4969..5829    -  CDS            AmpR: β-lactamase; bla; confers resistance to ampicillin, carbenicillin, and related antibiotics
   5830..5934    -  promoter       AmpR promoter: bla
