[The description below was written by a language model from this plasmid's Addgene catalogue record and pLannotate feature annotations shown in this document.]
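Description:
pcDNA5/FRT/TO-TRPT1 is a mammalian expression plasmid of 5,961 bp built on the pcDNA5/FRT/TO backbone and carrying human TRPT1, introduced by Gateway recombination. In bacteria it is maintained as a high-copy plasmid through a ColE1/pUC-type origin and selected with ampicillin via the β-lactamase gene and its native promoter. Small remnants of f1 ori, lac regulatory sequences, bom and other backbone fragments are also annotated but have no evident role in the design.

The expression cassette consists of the CMV immediate-early enhancer and promoter followed by short tet operator-like elements. These reflect the "TO" configuration, in which transcription is held off in cells expressing the Tet repressor and induced by tetracycline or doxycycline. In cells lacking the repressor, the promoter behaves constitutively. The TRPT1 coding sequence (about 760 bp) sits between attB1 and attB2 sites left by the Gateway reaction and is terminated by the bovine growth hormone polyadenylation signal. The catalogue entry lists an N-terminal 6xHis tag, but the feature table does not annotate one separately.

Downstream lies an FRT site directly preceding a hygromycin resistance gene with an SV40 poly(A) signal. No complete promoter is annotated in front of this gene. In this arrangement, FLP-mediated recombination into a genomic FRT docking site is what activates hygromycin resistance, allowing selection of stable, isogenic single-copy integrants.

TRPT1 is a tRNA 2'-phosphotransferase that transfers the splice-junction phosphate to NAD. The plasmid is intended for TRPT1 expression in mammalian cells, and the associated work concerns ADP-ribosylation of RNA.
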