Addgene plasmid #184244: pcDNA5/FRT/TO-TRPT1
Purpose: For TRPT1 expression in mammalian cells
Depositing lab: Karla Feijs. Depositing organization: Universitaetsklinikum Aachen. Publication: ADP-ribosylation of RNA in mammalian cells is mediated by TRPT1 and multiple PARPs. Weixler L, Feijs KLH, Zaja R. Nucleic Acids Res. 2022 Sep 9;50(16):9426-9441. doi: 10.1093/nar/gkac711. PubMed 36018800.
Backbone
  Vector backbone: pcDNA5/FRT/TO
  Total vector size (bp): 5961
  Vector type: Mammalian Expression
  Selectable markers: Hygromycin
Growth in bacteria
  Bacterial resistance: Ampicillin, 100 μg/mL
  Growth temperature: 37°C
  Growth strain: DH5alpha
  Copy number: High Copy
Gene/Insert
  Gene/Insert name: TRPT1
  Species: H. sapiens (human)
  Insert size (bp): 762
  Entrez Gene: TRPT1
  Promoter: CMV
  Tag / fusion protein: 6xHis (N terminal on insert)
  Cloning method: Gateway Cloning
  Sequencing primers: 5′ CMVfw; 3′ BGHrev
Terms and licenses: Academic/Nonprofit Terms; Industry Terms: Not Available to Industry
How to cite: pcDNA5/FRT/TO-TRPT1 was a gift from Karla Feijs (Addgene plasmid # 184244 ; http://n2t.net/addgene:184244 ; RRID:Addgene_184244)
